>Addgene plasmid #244617 | CL20_mEGFP_FOidr_065 | addgene full sequence | sequence record 487975 | Addgene NGS Result
AAAAAAAATCTAACCTCAAGTCAAGGCTTTTCTATGGAATAAGGAATGGACAGCAGGGGGCTGTTTCATA
TACTGATGACCTCTTTATAGCCAACCTTTGTTCATGGCAGCCAGCATATGGGCATATGTTGCCAAACTCT
AAACCAAATACTCATTCTGATGTTTTAAATGATTTGCCCTCCCATATGTCCTTCCGAGTGAGAGACACAA
AAAATTCCAACACACTATTGCAATGAAAATAAATTTCCTTTATTAGCCAGAAGTCAGATGCTCAAGGGGC
TTCATGATGTCCCCATAATTTTTGGCAGAGGGAAAAAGATCTGCTAGCTCGAGCAGCTGAAGCTTTATTG
AGGCTTAAGCAGTGGGTTCCCTAGTTAGCCAGAGAGCTCCCAGGCTCAGATCTGGTCTAACCAGAGAGAC
CCAGTACAGGCAAAAAGCAGATCTTGTCTTCTTTGGGAGTGAATTAGCCCTTCCAGTCCCCCCTTTTCTT
TTAAAAAGTGGCTAAGATCTACAGCTGCCTTGTAAGTCATTGGTCTTAAAGGTACCGTAATCTTATCTAG
AACCGGTTCAGGGGTGATCAGCAAGCACTTCCACCATGCTGCGGTCCCCGCTGCGCAGCTTCCCCGCCAG
AGCAGCACCAGCATCAGGCGCTCCCAACGGTAAGGCCTCGGACATCTTCCCAGGTGATAACGCCGTACTA
GGCGGCGTAAAGCGGCGGCTGGTTGATGCGTCGTGCACGTCGCGTGACGGATTCATTCCCAGAATGCATT
CCGCGATGCGACCGATCGGCATAGCATGTTCCTCGGGTGGAGAGACCGACACCATGATGTGATTCATGTA
AGCCAGATCTTCGCGATGAGACAAGTTGATCGGCTTGCCTTCGCGATGCAGGCCGTCCTCGGACAAGCGA
GATTGCTTGAAATCTACAGAATGGCGGGGATTCAAAATCAGCGGGTGCATAATGGGTGACGGCATTAACT
GGATAACACGAGTAGACTCTTGGCGTGGACTTGATGGCTTTGGGTGACTCTCGCTTGACGCTGGGCAGTG
GTTATTCTCCATAGGCGACACAGACAGAGGATAGCTTTCCTGGTGGTTATTTTCCTGGTGGGGGCGTGGT
CCTTGGGCGCGCTCAGCTGGAGAAAGACGGCGAATCATATTATCAAGTGGACTGCGCAAAGGGCGTTGTT
CGGGATCGGGGCTGGGGCGATGATTCGTAGTGATTGGGCTACGAGAGCGGTGAAGAAGCTCAATCGTGGG
CGGATTGTGGTGTACATTGTCAACCGATGGGCGCGGCGTGCGCTGGACACAATTGTCCTCCTCGTGATTT
TGATGTAAAATGACCTCTGGCTGAGTGTGGATGGAATTCCGGGAAGCGGCCGCACTTCCCCCGGAGCCTC
CGCTTCCGCCCTTGTACAGCTCGTCCATGCCGAGAGTGATCCCGGCGGCGGTCACGAACTCCAGCAGGAC
CATGTGATCGCGCTTCTCGTTGGGGTCTTTGCTCAGCTTGGACTGGGTGCTCAGGTAGTGGTTGTCGGGC
AGCAGCACGGGGCCGTCGCCGATGGGGGTGTTCTGCTGGTAGTGGTCGGCGAGCTGCACGCTGCCGTCCT
CGATGTTGTGGCGGATCTTGAAGTTCACCTTGATGCCGTTCTTCTGCTTGTCGGCCATGATATAGACGTT
GTGGCTGTTGTAGTTGTACTCCAGCTTGTGCCCCAGGATGTTGCCGTCCTCCTTGAAGTCGATGCCCTTC
AGCTCGATGCGGTTCACCAGGGTGTCGCCCTCGAACTTCACCTCGGCGCGGGTCTTGTAGTTGCCGTCGT
CCTTGAAGAAGATGGTGCGCTCCTGGACGTAGCCTTCGGGCATGGCGGACTTGAAGAAGTCGTGCTGCTT
CATGTGGTCGGGGTAGCGGCTGAAGCACTGCACGCCGTAGGTCAGGGTGGTCACGAGGGTGGGCCAGGGC
ACGGGCAGCTTGCCGGTGGTGCAGATGAACTTCAGGGTCAGCTTGCCGTAGGTGGCATCGCCCTCGCCCT
CGCCGGACACGCTGAACTTGTGGCCGTTTACGTCGCCGTCCAGCTCGACCAGGATGGGCACCACCCCGGT
GAACAGCTCCTCGCCCTTGCTCACCATGGTGGCGACCGGTGGATCCCGGGCCCGCGGTACCGTCGACTGC
AGAATTCGGTTCACTAAACGAGCCCGGTTCACTAAACGAGCTCTGCTTATATAGACCTCCCACCGTACAC
GCCTACCGCCCATTTGCGTCAATGGGGCGGAGTTGTTACGACATTTTGGAAAGTCCCGTTGATTTTGGTG
CCAAAACAAACTCCCATTGACGTCAATGGGGTGGAGACTTGGAAATCCCCGTGAGTCAAACCGCTATCCA
CGCCCATTGATGTACTGCCAAAACCGCATCACCATGGTAATAGCGATGACTAATACGTAGATGTACTGCC
AAGTAGGAAAGTCCCATAAGGTCATGTACTGGGCATAATGCCAGGCGGGCCATTTACCGTCATTGACGTC
AATAGGGGGCGTACTTGGCATATGATACACTTGATGTACTGCCAAGTGGGCAGTTTACCGTAAATACTCC
ACCCATTGACGTCAATGGAAAGTCCCTATTGGCGTTACTATGGGAACATACGTCATTATTGACGTCAATG
GGCGGGGGTCGTTGGGCGGTCAGCCAGGCGGGCCATTTACCGTAAGTTATGTAACGCGGAACTCCATATA
TGGGCTATGAACTAATGACCCCGTAATTGATTACTATTAATAACTAGCACGCGTTCGAAGCTTGAGCTCG
GTCCCCTCGGGGTTGGGAGGTGGGTCTGAAACGATAATGGTGAATATCCCTGCCTAACTCTATTCACTAT
AGAAAGTACAGCAAAAACTATTCTTAAACCTACCAAGCCTCCTACTATCATTATGAATAATTTTATATAC
CACAGCCAATTTGTTATGTTAAACCAATTCCACAAACTTGCCCATTTATCTAATTCCAATAATTCTTGTT
CATTCTTTTCTTGCTGGTTTTGCGATTCTTCAATTAAGGAGTGTATTAAGCTTGTGTAATTGTTAATTTC
TCTGTCCCACTCCATCCAGGTCGTGTGATTCCAAATCTGTTCCAGAGATTTATTACTCCAACTAGCATTC
CAAGGCACAGCAGTGGTGCAAATGAGTTTTCCAGAGCAACCCCAAATCCCCAGGAGCTGTTGATCCTTTA
GGTATCTTTCCACAGCCAGGATTCTTGCCTGGAGCTGCTTGATGCCCCAGACTGTGAGTTGCAACAGATG
CTGTTGCGCCTCAATAGCCCTCAGCAAATTGTTCTGCTGCTGCACTATACCAGACAATAATTGTCTGGCC
TGTACCGTCAGCGTCATTGACGCTGCGCCCATAGTGCTTCCTGCTGCTCCCAAGAACCCAAGGAACAAAG
CTCCTATTCCCACTGCTCTTTTTTCTCTCTGCACCACTCTTCTCTTTGCCTTGGTGGGTGCTACTCCTAA
TGGTTCAATTTTTACTACTTTATATTTATATAATTCACTTCTCCAATTGTCCCTCATATCTCCTCCTTAT
GGTGTTTTACTAAACTTTTCCATGTTCTAATCCTCATCCTGTCTACTTGCCACACAATCATCACCTGCCA
TCTGTTTTCCATAATCCCTAATGATCTTTGCTTTTCTTCTTGGCACTACTTTTATGTCACTATTATCTTG
TATTACTACTGCCCCTTCACCTTTCCAGAGGAGCTTTGCTGGTCCTTTCCAAAGTGGATTTCTGCTGTCC
CTGTAATAAACCCGAAAATTTTGAATTTTTGTAATTTGTTTTTGTAATTCTTTAGTTTGTATGTCTGTTG
CTATTATGTCTACTATTCTTTCCCCTGCACTGTACCCCCCAATCCCCCCTTTTCTTTTAAAATTGTGGAT
GAATACTGCCATTTGTACTGCTGTCTTAAGATGTTCAGCCTGATCTCTTACCTGTCCTATAATTTTCTTT
AATTCTTTATTCATAGATTCTACTACTCCTTGACTTTGGGGATTGTAGGGAATTTCCAGGTCTGAAGATC
CTGCTGCTTGCTGTGCTTTTTTCTTACTTTTGTTTTGCTCTTCCTCTATCTTGTCTAAAGCTTCCTTGGT
GTCTTTTATCTCTATCCTTTGATGCACACAATAGAGGGTTGCTACTGTATTATATAATGATCTAAGTTCT
TCTGATCCTGTCTGAAGGGATGGTTGTAGCTGTCCCAGTATTTGTCTACAGCCTTCTGATGTTTCTAACA
GGCCAGTATTAACTGCGAATCGTTCTAGCTCCCTGCTTGCCCATACTATATGTTTTAATTTATATTTTTT
CTTTCCCCCTGGCCTTAACCGAATTTTTTCCCATCGCGATCTAATTCTCCCCCGCTTAATACTGACGCTC
TCGCACCCATCTCTCTCCTTCTAGCCTCCGCTAGTCAAAATTTTTGGCGTACTCACCAGTCGCCGCCCCT
CGCCTCTTGCCGTGCGCGCTTCAGCAAGCCGAGTCCTGCGTCGAGAGAGCTCCTCTGGTTTCCCTTTCGC
TTTCAAGTCCCTGTTCGGGCGCCACTGCTAGAGATTTTCCACACTGACTAAAAGGGTCTGAGGGATCTCT
AGTTACCAGAGTCACACAACAGACGGGCACACACTACTTGAAGCACTCAAGGCAAGCTTTATTGAGGCTT
AAGCAGTGGGTTCCCTAGTTAGCCAGAGAGCTCCCAGGCTCAGATCTGGTCTAACCAGAGAGACCCAGTA
CAGGCAAAAAGCAGCTGCTTATATGCAGGATCTGAGGGCTCGCCACTCCCCAGTCCCGCCCAGGCCACGC
CTCCCATGGTAATAGCGATGACTAATACGTAGATGTACTGCCAAGTAGGAAAGTCCCATAAGGTCATGTA
CTGGGCATAATGCCAGGCGGGCCATTTACCGTCATTGACGTCAATAGGGGGCGTACTTGGCATATGATAC
ACTTGATGTACTGCCAAGTGGGCAGTTTACCGTAAATACTCCACCCATTGACGTCAATGGAAAGTCCCTA
TTGGCGTTACTATGGGAACATACGTCATTATTGACGTCAATGGGCGGGGGTCGTTGGGCGGTCAGCCAGG
CGGGCCATTTACCGTAAGTTATGTAACGCGGAACTCCATATATGGGCTATGAACTAATGACCCCGTAATT
GATTACTATTAATAACTAGTCAATAATCAATGTCGACCCAGGTGGCACTTTTCGGGGAAATGTGCGCGGA
ACCCCTATTTGTTTATTTTTCTAAATACATTCAAATATGTATCCGCTCATGAGACAATAACCCTGATAAA
TGCTTCAATAATATTGAAAAAGGAAGAGTATGAGTATTCAACATTTCCGTGTCGCCCTTATTCCCTTTTT
TGCGGCATTTTGCCTTCCTGTTTTTGCTCACCCAGAAACGCTGGTGAAAGTAAAAGATGCTGAAGATCAG
TTGGGTGCACGAGTGGGTTACATCGAACTGGATCTCAACAGCGGTAAGATCCTTGAGAGTTTTCGCCCCG
AAGAACGTTTTCCAATGATGAGCACTTTTAAAGTTCTGCTATGTGGCGCGGTATTATCCCGTATTGACGC
CGGGCAAGAGCAACTCGGTCGCCGCATACACTATTCTCAGAATGACTTGGTTGAGTACTCACCAGTCACA
GAAAAGCATCTTACGGATGGCATGACAGTAAGAGAATTATGCAGTGCTGCCATAACCATGAGTGATAACA
CTGCGGCCAACTTACTTCTGACAACGATCGGAGGACCGAAGGAGCTAACCGCTTTTTTGCACAACATGGG
GGATCATGTAACTCGCCTTGATCGTTGGGAACCGGAGCTGAATGAAGCCATACCAAACGACGAGCGTGAC
ACCACGATGCCTGTAGCAATGGCAACAACGTTGCGCAAACTATTAACTGGCGAACTACTTACTCTAGCTT
CCCGGCAACAATTAATAGACTGGATGGAGGCGGATAAAGTTGCAGGACCACTTCTGCGCTCGGCCCTTCC
GGCTGGCTGGTTTATTGCTGATAAATCTGGAGCCGGTGAGCGTGGGTCTCGCGGTATCATTGCAGCACTG
GGGCCAGATGGTAAGCCCTCCCGTATCGTAGTTATCTACACGACGGGGAGTCAGGCAACTATGGATGAAC
GAAATAGACAGATCGCTGAGATAGGTGCCTCACTGATTAAGCATTGGTAACTGTCAGACCAAGTTTACTC
ATATATACTTTAGATTGATTTAAAACTTCATTTTTAATTTAAAAGGATCTAGGTGAAGATCCTTTTTGAT
AATCTCATGACCAAAATCCCTTAACGTGAGTTTTCGTTCCACTGAGCGTCAGACCCCGTAGAAAAGATCA
AAGGATCTTCTTGAGATCCTTTTTTTCTGCGCGTAATCTGCTGCTTGCAAACAAAAAAACCACCGCTACC
AGCGGTGGTTTGTTTGCCGGATCAAGAGCTACCAACTCTTTTTCCGAAGGTAACTGGCTTCAGCAGAGCG
CAGATACCAAATACTGTTCTTCTAGTGTAGCCGTAGTTAGGCCACCACTTCAAGAACTCTGTAGCACCGC
CTACATACCTCGCTCTGCTAATCCTGTTACCAGTGGCTGCTGCCAGTGGCGATAAGTCGTGTCTTACCGG
GTTGGACTCAAGACGATAGTTACCGGATAAGGCGCAGCGGTCGGGCTGAACGGGGGGTTCGTGCACACAG
CCCAGCTTGGAGCGAACGACCTACACCGAACTGAGATACCTACAGCGTGAGCTATGAGAAAGCGCCACGC
TTCCCGAAGGGAGAAAGGCGGACAGGTATCCGGTAAGCGGCAGGGTCGGAACAGGAGAGCGCACGAGGGA
GCTTCCAGGGGGAAACGCCTGGTATCTTTATAGTCCTGTCGGGTTTCGCCACCTCTGACTTGAGCGTCGA
TTTTTGTGATGCTCGTCAGGGGGGCGGAGCCTATGGAAAAACGCCAGCAACGCGGCCTTTTTACGGTTCC
TGGCCTTTTGCTGGCCTTTTGCTCACATGTTCTTTCCTGCGTTATCCCCTGATTCTGTGGATAACCGTAT
TACCGCCTTTGAGTGAGCTGATACCGCTCGCCGCAGCCGAACGACCGAGCGCAGCGAGTCAGTGAGCGAG
GAAGCGGAAGAGCGCCCAATACGCAAACCGCCTCTCCCCGCGCGTTGGCCGATTCATTAATGCAGCGGAT
CCAGACATGATAAGATACATTGATGAGTTTGGACAAACCACAACTAGAATGCAGTGAAAAAAATGCTTTA
TTTGTGAAATTTGTGATGCTATTGCTTTATTTGTAACCATTATAAGCTGCAATAAACAAGTTAGCTTTTT
GCAAAAGCCTAGGCCTCCAAAAAAGCCTCCTCACTACTTCTGGAATAGCTCAGAGGCCGAGGCGGCCTCG
GCCTCTGCATAAATAAAAAAAATTAGTCAGCCATGGGGCGGAGAATGGGCGGAACTGGGCGGAGTTAGGG
GCGGGATGGGCGGAGTTAGGGGCGGGACTATGGTTGCTGACTAATTGAGATGCGGATCCGCTGGCACGAC
AGGTTTCCCGACTGGAAAGCGGGCAGTGAGCGCAACGCAATTAATGTGAGTTAGCTCACTCATTAGGCAC
CCCAGGCTTTACACTTTATGCTTCCGGCTCGTATGTTGTGTGGAATTGTGAGCGGATAACAATTTCACAC
AGGAAACAGCTATGACCATGATTACGCCAAGCTTGGGCTGCAGGTCGAGGGATCTCCATAAGAGAAGAGG
GACAGCTATGACTGGGAGTAGTCAGGAGAGGAGGAAAAATCTGGCTAGTAAAACATGTAAGGAAAATTTT
AGGGATGTTAAAGAAAAAAATAACACAAAACAAAATAT
Features (pLannotate 1.2.2; 30 found; start..end, strand, type, name):
    199..254     -  polyA_signal   β-globin poly(A) signal: rabbit β-globin polyadenylation signal (Gil and Proudfoot, 1987)
    340..475     -  LTR            3' LTR (ΔU3) (fragment): self-inactivating 3' long terminal repeat (LTR) from HIV-1
    477..545     -  CDS            nef (fragment): NEF_HV1Z2 - Experimental evidence at protein level: Swiss-Prot protein existence level 1. Extracellular Nef protein targets CD4(+) T-lymphocytes for apoptosis by interacting with CXCR4 surface receptors. From Human immunodeficiency virus type 1 group M subtype D (isolate Z2/CDC-Z34) (HIV-1).
    571..732     -  CDS            RUNX1 (fragment): RUNX1_HUMAN - Also known as AML1, CBFA2. Experimental evidence at protein level: Swiss-Prot protein existence level 1. Isoform AML-1L interferes with the transactivation activity of RUNX1. From Homo sapiens (Human).
    760..1368    -  CDS            ETV6 (fragment): ETV6_HUMAN - Also known as TEL, TEL1. Experimental evidence at protein level: Swiss-Prot protein existence level 1. Transcriptional repressor; binds to the DNA sequence 5'- CCGGAAGT-3'. Plays a role in hematopoiesis and malignant transformation. From Homo sapiens (Human).
   1411..2127    -  CDS            mEGFP: mEGFP is a basic (constitutively fluorescent) green fluorescent protein published in 2002, derived from Aequorea victoria. It has moderate acid sensitivity.
   2141..2178    -  misc_feature   MCS (fragment): multiple cloning site
   2177..2193    -  promoter       tight TRE promoter (fragment): Tet-responsive promoter PTight, consisting of seven tet operator sequences followed by the minimal CMV promoter
   2209..2412    -  promoter       CMV promoter: human cytomegalovirus (CMV) immediate early promoter
   2413..2716    -  enhancer       CMV enhancer: human cytomegalovirus immediate early enhancer
   2784..2800    -  misc_feature   MCS (fragment): multiple cloning site
   2800..2825    -  CDS            Rev (fragment): human immunodeficiency virus 1 (HIV-1) Rev protein; rev; enhances nuclear export of unspliced and incompletely spliced viral mRNAs
   3202..3435    -  misc_feature   RRE: The Rev response element (RRE) of HIV-1 allows for Rev-dependent mRNA export from the nucleus to the cytoplasm.
   3569..3652    -  CDS            vif (fragment): VIF_HV1BR - Experimental evidence at protein level: Swiss-Prot protein existence level 1. Counteracts the innate antiviral activity of host APOBEC3F and APOBEC3G. Forms a complex with host APOBEC3F and APOBEC3G thus preventing the entry of these lethally hypermutating enzymes into progeny virions. Recruits an active E3 ubiquitin ligase complex composed of elongin BC, CUL5, and RBX2 to induce polyubiquitination of APOBEC3G and APOBEC3F. In turn, they are directed to the 26S proteasome for degradation. Vif interaction with APOBEC3G also blocks its cytidine deaminase activity in a proteasome-inde
   3795..3912    -  misc_feature   cPPT/CTS: central polypurine tract and central termination sequence of HIV-1
   4061..4420    -  CDS            HIV-1 gag (fragment): gag protein from human immunodeficiency virus 1; gag
   4404..4529    -  misc_feature   HIV-1 Ψ: packaging signal of human immunodeficiency virus type 1
   4576..4833    -  LTR            5' LTR (truncated): truncated 5' long terminal repeat (LTR) from HIV-1
   4835..5214    -  enhancer       CMV enhancer: human cytomegalovirus immediate early enhancer
   5245..5349    +  promoter       AmpR promoter: bla
   5350..6210    +  CDS            AmpR: β-lactamase; bla; confers resistance to ampicillin, carbenicillin, and related antibiotics
   6381..6969    +  rep_origin     ori: high-copy-number ColE1/pMB1/pBR322/pUC origin of replication
   7152..7206    +  CDS            lacI (fragment): lac repressor; lacI; The lac repressor binds to the lac operator to inhibit transcription in E. coli. This inhibition can be relieved by adding lactose or isopropyl-β-D-thiogalactopyranoside (IPTG).
   7208..7342    -  polyA_signal   SV40 poly(A) signal: SV40 polyadenylation signal
   7362..7497    -  rep_origin     SV40 ori: SV40 origin of replication
   7521..7543    -  promoter       SV40 promoter (fragment): SV40 enhancer and early promoter
   7550..7589    +  CDS            lacI (fragment): lac repressor; lacI; The lac repressor binds to the lac operator to inhibit transcription in E. coli. This inhibition can be relieved by adding lactose or isopropyl-β-D-thiogalactopyranoside (IPTG).
   7602..7623    +  protein_bind   CAP binding site: CAP binding activates transcription in the presence of cAMP. E. coli catabolite activator protein
   7638..7668    +  promoter       lac promoter: promoter for the E. coli lac operon
   7676..7692    +  protein_bind   lac operator: The lac repressor binds to the lac operator to inhibit transcription in E. coli. This inhibition can be relieved by adding lactose or isopropyl-β-D-thiogalactopyranoside (IPTG). lac repressor encoded by lacI
