[The description below was written by a language model from this plasmid's Addgene catalogue record and pLannotate feature annotations shown in this document.]
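Description:
CL20_mEGFP_FOidr_065 is a mammalian expression plasmid built on the CL20 backbone. The catalogue lists it only as "Mammalian Expression", but the feature table shows the architecture of a self-inactivating HIV-1 lentiviral transfer vector. A CMV enhancer is fused to a truncated 5' LTR to drive genomic RNA production. It is followed by the Ψ packaging signal with an adjoining gag fragment, the cPPT/CTS, the Rev response element, and a ΔU3 3' LTR followed by a rabbit β-globin polyadenylation signal. Short annotated fragments of vif, rev and nef are residual viral sequence rather than functional genes. In bacteria the plasmid is maintained through a high-copy ColE1/pUC-type origin and selected with ampicillin via β-lactamase. The backbone also carries an SV40 origin and poly(A) signal plus lac promoter/operator remnants.

The payload sits between the RRE and the 3' LTR, in the same orientation as the viral elements. An internal CMV enhancer and promoter drive an open reading frame in which monomeric EGFP is fused to the N terminus of FOidr_065. This insert is an unmutated intrinsically disordered region taken from the human oncogenic fusion protein ETV6-RUNX1. The depositor comment suggests it corresponds to residues 138–403 of the fusion. Consistent with that, the annotation detects an ETV6 fragment followed by a shorter RUNX1 fragment, so the segment spans the fusion junction. No mammalian selection marker is annotated, so the mEGFP fluorescence is the only annotated means of identifying expressing cells. The construct is intended for expressing and visualising this fluorescently tagged IDR in mammalian cells. It was deposited with a study that links protein condensate formation to RNA biology.
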