Addgene plasmid #244617: CL20_mEGFP_FOidr_065
Purpose: Express mEGFP-tagged intrinsically disordered protein (IDR), FOidr_065, derived from human fusion protein ETV6_RUNX1
Depositing lab: Richard Kriwacki. Depositing organization: St. Jude Children's Research Hospital. Publication: Proteome-wide computational analyses reveal links between protein condensate formation and RNA biology. Maiti S, Tripathi S, Baggett DW, Phillips AH, Park CG, Wang J, Wahiduzzaman, Freyaldenhoven WT, Kinger S, Pioso BJ, Bollinger JC, Somjee R, Lang B, Babu MM, Kriwacki RW. Sci Adv. 2025 Dec 5;11(49):eady1420. doi: 10.1126/sciadv.ady1420. Epub 2025 Dec 3. PubMed 41337585.
Backbone
  Vector backbone: CL20
  Vector type: Mammalian Expression
Growth in bacteria
  Bacterial resistance: Ampicillin, 100 μg/mL
  Growth temperature: 37°C
  Growth strain: NEB Stable
  Copy number: High Copy
Gene/Insert
  Gene/Insert name: FOidr_065
  Species: H. sapiens (human)
  Mutation: Unmutated
  Tag / fusion protein: monomeric EGFP (N terminal on insert)
  Cloning method: Restriction Enzyme; 5′ cloning site Unknown (unknown if destroyed)
Terms and licenses: Academic/Nonprofit Terms; Industry Terms: Not Available to Industry
Depositor comments: ETV6_RUNX1_138_403
How to cite: CL20_mEGFP_FOidr_065 was a gift from Richard Kriwacki (Addgene plasmid # 244617 ; http://n2t.net/addgene:244617 ; RRID:Addgene_244617)
